Addgene plasmid #213683: pAAV hGRN2
Purpose: Expresses human granulin-2 with an N-terminal twin-Strep-FLAG tag
Depositing lab: Thomas Kukar. Depositing organization: Emory University. Publication: Granulins rescue inflammation, lysosome dysfunction, lipofuscin, and neuropathology in a mouse model of progranulin deficiency. Root J, Mendsaikhan A, Taylor G, Merino P, Nandy S, Wang M, Araujo LT, Ryu D, Holler C, Thompson BM, Astarita G, Blain JF, Kukar T. Cell Rep. 2024 Nov 19;43(12):114985. doi: 10.1016/j.celrep.2024.114985. PubMed 39565694.
Backbone
  Vector backbone: pAAV CTR0
  Vector type: AAV
Growth in bacteria
  Bacterial resistance: Ampicillin, 100 μg/mL
  Growth temperature: 30°C
  Growth strain: NEB Stable
  Copy number: Unknown
Gene/Insert
  Gene/Insert name: human Granulin-2 (alt name: human Granulin-F)
  Species: H. sapiens (human)
  Insert size (bp): 424
  Promoter: cytomegalovirus enhancer/chicken β-actin promoter
  Tag / fusion protein: twin-Strep-FLAG (N terminal on insert)
  Cloning method: Restriction Enzyme; 5′ cloning site HindIII (not destroyed); 3′ cloning site XhoI (not destroyed)
  Sequencing primers: 5′ gcaacgtgctggttattgtgc
Terms and licenses: Academic/Nonprofit Terms; Industry Terms: Not Available to Industry
How to cite: pAAV hGRN2 was a gift from Thomas Kukar (Addgene plasmid # 213683 ; http://n2t.net/addgene:213683 ; RRID:Addgene_213683)
