[The description below was written by a language model from this plasmid's Addgene catalogue record and pLannotate feature annotations shown in this document.]
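Description:
pAAV hGRN2 is an adeno-associated virus transfer plasmid built on the pAAV CTR0 backbone, designed to deliver and express a single human granulin peptide in mammalian cells. The full sequence record is 5,761 nt. It is propagated in E. coli through a high-copy ColE1/pUC-type origin and selected with ampicillin via the β-lactamase gene. The catalogue lists the copy number as unknown and specifies a recombination-deficient host strain, which is common for plasmids carrying repeat-rich ITRs. The backbone outside the ITRs also contains non-functional remnants of pBR322-derived elements (fragments of rop, bom, the tetracycline resistance gene and lacI), an SV40 promoter region and an SP6 promoter. None of these appears to be part of the payload.

The expression cassette lies between two AAV2 inverted terminal repeats, which provide the cis signals for replication and packaging of the intervening DNA into recombinant AAV particles when rep, cap and helper functions are supplied separately. Transcription is driven by the cytomegalovirus enhancer/chicken β-actin promoter, followed by chicken β-actin-derived intron sequences that support strong, broad expression. The 424 bp insert, cloned between HindIII and XhoI, encodes human granulin-2 (also called granulin-F), a cleavage product of progranulin (GRN), with an N-terminal twin-Strep-FLAG tag for affinity purification and immunodetection. The tag itself is not annotated separately in the feature table, which marks the whole open reading frame as a GRN fragment. A WPRE downstream of the coding sequence enhances transcript stability and expression, and a bovine growth hormone polyadenylation signal terminates the message. The associated work used granulin expression to test rescue of lysosomal dysfunction, inflammation and neuropathology in a progranulin-deficient mouse model.
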