Features (pLannotate 1.2.2; 20 found; start..end, strand, type, name):
      2..133     -  repeat_region  AAV2 ITR (fragment): inverted terminal repeat of adeno-associated virus serotype 2 inverted
    189..437     +  enhancer       CMV enhancer (fragment): human cytomegalovirus immediate early enhancer
    439..716     +  promoter       chicken β-actin promoter: No description available
    717..852     +  intron         hybrid intron (fragment): hybrid between chicken β-actin (CBA) and minute virus of mice (MMV) introns (Gray et al., 2011)
    941..1071    +  intron         chimeric intron (fragment): chimera between introns from chicken β-actin and rabbit β-globin
   1143..1562    +  CDS            GRN (fragment): GRN_HUMAN - Experimental evidence at protein level: Swiss-Prot protein existence level 1. [Granulin-7]: Stabilizes CTSD through interaction with CTSD leading to maintain its aspartic-type peptidase activity. From Homo sapiens (Human).
   1584..2172    +  misc_feature   WPRE: woodchuck hepatitis virus posttranscriptional regulatory element
   2205..2429    +  polyA_signal   bGH poly(A) signal: bovine growth hormone polyadenylation signal
   2433..2454    +  promoter       SV40 promoter (fragment): SV40 enhancer and early promoter
   2515..2606    +  repeat_region  AAV2 ITR (fragment): inverted terminal repeat of adeno-associated virus serotype 2 inverted
   2606..2635    -  repeat_region  AAV2 ITR (fragment): inverted terminal repeat of adeno-associated virus serotype 2 inverted
   2639..2968    -  promoter       SV40 promoter: SV40 enhancer and early promoter
   2975..3031    -  CDS            lacI (fragment): lac repressor; lacI; The lac repressor binds to the lac operator to inhibit transcription in E. coli. This inhibition can be relieved by adding lactose or isopropyl-β-D-thiogalactopyranoside (IPTG).
   3214..3802    -  rep_origin     ori: high-copy-number ColE1/pMB1/pBR322/pUC origin of replication
   3973..4833    -  CDS            AmpR: β-lactamase; bla; confers resistance to ampicillin, carbenicillin, and related antibiotics
   4834..4938    -  promoter       AmpR promoter: bla
   5033..5068    +  CDS            rop (fragment): Rop protein, which maintains plasmids at low copy number; rop
   5170..5218    +  misc_feature   bom (fragment): basis of mobility region from pBR322
   5219..5498    -  CDS            TcR (fragment): tetracycline efflux protein; tet; confers resistance to tetracycline
   5726..5744    +  promoter       SP6 promoter: promoter for bacteriophage SP6 RNA polymerase
>Addgene plasmid #213683 | pAAV hGRN2 | addgene full sequence | sequence record 455754 | Addgene NGS Result
TAGCTGCGCGCTCGCTCGCTCACTGAGGCCGCCCGGGCAAAGCCCGGGCGTCGGGCGACCTTTGGTCGCC
CGGCCTCAGTGAGCGAGCGAGCGCGCAGAGAGGGAGTGGCCAACTCCATCACTAGGGGTTCCTTGTAGTT
AATGATTAACCCGCCATGCTACTTATCTACGTAGCCATGCTCTAGGTACCATTGACGTCAATAATGACGT
ATGTTCCCATAGTAACGCCAATAGGGACTTTCCATTGACGTCAATGGGTGGAGTATTTACGGTAAACTGC
CCACTTGGCAGTACATCAAGTGTATCATATGCCAAGTACGCCCCCTATTGACGTCAATGACGGTAAATGG
CCCGCCTGGCATTATGCCCAGTACATGACCTTATGGGACTTTCCTACTTGGCAGTACATCTACGTATTAG
TCATCGCTATTACCATGGTCGAGGTGAGCCCCACGTTCTGCTTCACTCTCCCCATCTCCCCCCCCTCCCC
ACCCCCAATTTTGTATTTATTTATTTTTTAATTATTTTGTGCAGCGATGGGGGCGGGGGGGGGGGGGGGG
SGCGCGCCGGGGGGGGGGGGGGGGGGSGGGGGGSGGGGSGGGGSGRGGCGGAGAGGTGCGGCGGCAGCCA
ATCAGAGCGGCGCGCTCCGAAAGTTTCCTTTTATGGCGAGGCGGCGGCGGCGGCGGCCCTATAAAAAGCG
AAGCGCGCGGCGGGCGGGAGTCGCTGCGCGCTGCCTTCGCCCCGTGCCCCGCTCCGCCGCCGCCTCGCGC
CGCCCGCCCCGGCTCTGACTGACCGCGTTACTCCCACAGGTGAGCGGGCGGGACGGCCCTTCTCCTCCGG
GCTGTAATTAGCGCTTGGTTTAATGACGGCTTGTTTCTTTTCTGTGGCTGCGTGAAAGCCTTGAGGGGCT
CCGGGAGGGCCCTTTGTGCGGGGGGAGCGGCTCGGGGCTGTCCGCGGGGGGACGGCTGCCTTCGGGGGGG
ACGGGGCAGGGCGGGGTTCGGCTTCTGGCGTGTGACCGGCGGCTCTAGAGCCTCTGCTAACCATGTTCAT
GCCTTCTTCTTTTTCCTACAGCTCCTGGGCAACGTGCTGGTTATTGTGCTGTCTCATCATTTTGGCAAAG
AATTGGATCAAAGCTTGCCACCATGTGGACCCTGGTGTCCTGGGTCGCACTGACAGCAGGACTGGTGGCT
GGATCTGCATGGAGTCACCCCCAGTTCGAGAAGGGAGGAGGATCCGGAGGAGGATCAGGAGGGAGCGCAT
GGTCCCATCCTCAGTTTGAAAAAGGCGCCTCTGACTACAAGGACGATGACGATAAAGCTATCCAGTGCCC
TGACTCTCAGTTCGAGTGTCCAGACTTCAGCACATGCTGCGTGATGGTCGATGGATCATGGGGCTGCTGT
CCCATGCCTCAGGCCAGCTGCTGTGAAGACAGGGTGCACTGCTGTCCACATGGCGCCTTCTGCGATCTGG
TCCACACTCGGTGTATTACCCCAACAGGGACTCATCCCCTGGCCAAGAAACTGCCAGCTCAGCGAACCAA
CAGAGCAGTGGCTCTGAGCTCCTGACTCGAGCAGCTTATCGATAATCAACCTCTGGATTACAAAATTTGT
GAAAGATTGACTGGTATTCTTAACTATGTTGCTCCTTTTACGCTATGTGGATACGCTGCTTTAATGCCTT
TGTATCATGCTATTGCTTCCCGTATGGCTTTCATTTTCTCCTCCTTGTATAAATCCTGGTTGCTGTCTCT
TTATGAGGAGTTGTGGCCCGTTGTCAGGCAACGTGGCGTGGTGTGCACTGTGTTTGCTGACGCAACCCCC
ACTGGTTGGGGCATTGCCACCACCTGTCAGCTCCTTTCCGGGACTTTCGCTTTCCCCCTCCCTATTGCCA
CGGCGGAACTCATCGCCGCCTGCCTTGCCCGCTGCTGGACAGGGGCTCGGCTGTTGGGCACTGACAATTC
CGTGGTGTTGTCGGGGAAATCATCGTCCTTTCCTTGGCTGCTCGCCTGTGTTGCCACCTGGATTCTGCGC
GGGACGTCCTTCTGCTACGTCCCTTCGGCCCTCAATCCAGCGGACCTTCCTTCCCGCGGCCTGCTGCCGG
CTCTGCGGCCTCTTCCGCGTCTTCGCCTTCGCCCTCAGACGAGTCGGATCTCCCTTTGGGCCGCCTCCCC
GCATCGATACCGTCGACTCGCTGATCAGCCTCGACTGTGCCTTCTAGTTGCCAGCCATCTGTTGTTTGCC
CCTCCCCCGTGCCTTCCTTGACCCTGGAAGGTGCCACTCCCACTGTCCTTTCCTAATAAAATGAGGAAAT
TGCATCGCATTGTCTGAGTAGGTGTCATTCTATTCTGGGGGGTGGGGTGGGGCAGGACAGCAAGGGGGAG
GATTGGGAAGACAATAGCAGGCATGCTGGGGATGCGGTGGGCTCTATGGCTTCTGAGGCGGAAAGAACCA
GCTGGGGCTCGACTAGAGCATGGCTACGTAGATAAGTAGCATGGCGGGTTAATCATTAACTACAAGGAAC
CCCTAGTGATGGAGTTGGCCACTCCCTCTCTGCGCGCTCGCTCGCTCACTGAGGCCGGGCGACCAAAGGT
CGCCCGACGCCCGGGCGGCCTCAGTGAGCGAGCGAGCGCGCAGAGCTTTTTGCAAAAGCCTAGGCCTCCA
AAAAAGCCTCCTCACTACTTCTGGAATAGCTCAGAGGCCGAGGCGGCCTCGGCCTCTGCATAAATAAAAA
AAATTAGTCAGCCATGGGGCGGAGAATGGGCGGAACTGGGCGGAGTTAGGGGCGGGATGGGCGGAGTTAG
GGGCGGGACTATGGTTGCTGACTAATTGAGATGCATGCTTTGCATACTTCTGCCTGCTGGGGAGCCTGGG
GACTTTCCACACCTGGTTGCTGACTAATTGAGATGCATGCTTTGCATACTTCTGCCTGCTGGGGAGCCTG
GGGACTTTCCACACCCTAACTGACACACATTCCACAGCTGCATTAATGAATCGGCCAACGCGCGGGGAGA
GGCGGTTTGCGTATTGGGCGCTCTTCCGCTTCCTCGCTCACTGACTCGCTGCGCTCGGTCGTTCGGCTGC
GGCGAGCGGTATCAGCTCACTCAAAGGCGGTAATACGGTTATCCACAGAATCAGGGGATAACGCAGGAAA
GAACATGTGAGCAAAAGGCCAGCAAAAGGCCAGGAACCGTAAAAAGGCCGCGTTGCTGGCGTTTTTCCAT
AGGCTCCGCCCCCCTGACGAGCATCACAAAAATCGACGCTCAAGTCAGAGGTGGCGAAACCCGACAGGAC
TATAAAGATACCAGGCGTTTCCCCCTGGAAGCTCCCTCGTGCGCTCTCCTGTTCCGACCCTGCCGCTTAC
CGGATACCTGTCCGCCTTTCTCCCTTCGGGAAGCGTGGCGCTTTCTCATAGCTCACGCTGTAGGTATCTC
AGTTCGGTGTAGGTCGTTCGCTCCAAGCTGGGCTGTGTGCACGAACCCCCCGTTCAGCCCGACCGCTGCG
CCTTATCCGGTAACTATCGTCTTGAGTCCAACCCGGTAAGACACGACTTATCGCCACTGGCAGCAGCCAC
TGGTAACAGGATTAGCAGAGCGAGGTATGTAGGCGGTGCTACAGAGTTCTTGAAGTGGTGGCCTAACTAC
GGCTACACTAGAAGAACAGTATTTGGTATCTGCGCTCTGCTGAAGCCAGTTACCTTCGGAAAAAGAGTTG
GTAGCTCTTGATCCGGCAAACAAACCACCGCTGGTAGCGGTGGTTTTTTTGTTTGCAAGCAGCAGATTAC
GCGCAGAAAAAAAGGATCTCAAGAAGATCCTTTGATCTTTTCTACGGGGTCTGACGCTCAGTGGAACGAA
AACTCACGTTAAGGGATTTTGGTCATGAGATTATCAAAAAGGATCTTCACCTAGATCCTTTTAAATTAAA
AATGAAGTTTTAAATCAATCTAAAGTATATATGAGTAAACTTGGTCTGACAGTTACCAATGCTTAATCAG
TGAGGCACCTATCTCAGCGATCTGTCTATTTCGTTCATCCATAGTTGCCTGACTCCCCGTCGTGTAGATA
ACTACGATACGGGAGGGCTTACCATCTGGCCCCAGTGCTGCAATGATACCGCGAGACCCACGCTCACCGG
CTCCAGATTTATCAGCAATAAACCAGCCAGCCGGAAGGGCCGAGCGCAGAAGTGGTCCTGCAACTTTATC
CGCCTCCATCCAGTCTATTAATTGTTGCCGGGAAGCTAGAGTAAGTAGTTCGCCAGTTAATAGTTTGCGC
AACGTTGTTGCCATTGCTACAGGCATCGTGGTGTCACGCTCGTCGTTTGGTATGGCTTCATTCAGCTCCG
GTTCCCAACGATCAAGGCGAGTTACATGATCCCCCATGTTGTGCAAAAAAGCGGTTAGCTCCTTCGGTCC
TCCGATCGTTGTCAGAAGTAAGTTGGCCGCAGTGTTATCACTCATGGTTATGGCAGCACTGCATAATTCT
CTTACTGTCATGCCATCCGTAAGATGCTTTTCTGTGACTGGTGAGTACTCAACCAAGTCATTCTGAGAAT
AGTGTATGCGGCGACCGAGTTGCTCTTGCCCGGCGTCAATACGGGATAATACCGCGCCACATAGCAGAAC
TTTAAAAGTGCTCATCATTGGAAAACGTTCTTCGGGGCGAAAACTCTCAAGGATCTTACCGCTGTTGAGA
TCCAGTTCGATGTAACCCACTCGTGCACCCAACTGATCTTCAGCATCTTTTACTTTCACCAGCGTTTCTG
GGTGAGCAAAAACAGGAAGGCAAAATGCCGCAAAAAAGGGAATAAGGGCGACACGGAAATGTTGAATACT
CATACTCTTCCTTTTTCAATATTATTGAAGCATTTATCAGGGTTATTGTCTCATGAGCGGATACATATTT
GAATGTATTTAGAAAAATAAACAAATAGGGGTTCCGCGCACATTTCCCCGAAAAGTGCCACCTGACGTCT
AAGAAACCATTATTATCATGACATTAACCTATAAAAATAGGCGTATCACGAGGCCCTTTCGTCTCGCGCG
TTTCGGTGATGACGGTGAAAACCTCTGACACATGCAGCTCCCGGAGACGGTCACAGCTTGTCTGTAAGCG
GATGCCGGGAGCAGACAAGCCCGTCAGGGCGCGTCAGCGGGTGTTGGCGGGTGTCGGGGCTGGCTTAACT
ATGCGGCATCAGAGCAGATTGTACTGAGAGTGCACCATTCGACGCTCTCCCTTATGCGACTCCTGCATTA
GGAAGCAGCCCAGTAGTAGGTTGAGGCCGTTGAGCACCGCCGCCGCAAGGAATGGTGCATGCAAGGAGAT
GGCGCCCAACAGTCCCCCGGCCACGGGGCCTGCCACCATACCCACGCCGAAACAAGCGCTCATGAGCCCG
AAGTGGCGAGCCCGATCTTCCCCATCGGTGATGTCGGCGATATAGGCGCCAGCAACCGCACCTGTGGCGC
CGGTGATGCCGGCCACGATGCGTCCGGCGTAGAGGATCTGGCTAGCGATGACCCTGCTGATTGGTTCGCT
GACCATTTCCGGGTGCGGGACGGCGTTACCAGAAACTCAGAAGGTTCGTCCAACCAAACCGACTCTGACG
GCAGTTTACGAGAGAGATGATAGGGTCTGCTTCAGTAAGCCAGATGCTACACAATTAGGCTTGTACATAT
TGTCGTTAGAACGCGGCTACAATTAATACATAACCTTATGTATCATACACATACGATTTAGGTGACACTA
TAGAATACACGGAATTAATTC
